>Addgene plasmid #183368 | pMSCV-IRES-GFP-harbour-seal-Caspase-1/4b | addgene full sequence | sequence record 361158 | Addgene NGS Result
GCCCTTTGTACACCCTAAGCCTCCGCCTCCTCTTCCTCCATCCGCCCCGTCTCTCCCCCTTGAACCTCCT
CGTTCGACCCCGCCTCGATCCTCCCTTTATCCAGCCCTCACTCCTTCTCTAGGCGCCGGAATTAGATCTC
TCGAGATCGATGCGGCCGCGCCACCATGGAACAAAAACTCATCTCAGAAGAGGATCTGATGGCTGACAAG
ACCCTGAAGGACAAGCGGAAGCTGTTTGTCAGCTCAGTGAACACAGGGACCCTCAACGGCTTGCTGGATG
AGCTCTTAGAGAAAAGAGTGCTGAACCAGGAGGAGATGGAGAGAGTGCGGTATGAAAATGCTACGGTGAT
GGATAAGGCCCGAGCTCTGATTGACTCTGTTGTTCGGAAAGGGTCACAGGCATGCGATATTTTTATTTGT
TATATTCGTGAAGAGGACTCCTTCCTTGCAGAGAAGATGGGGCTTTCCTCAGGTGCACCATCTGGAAGTC
GGCTTAACTCAGACTCTCAAGCAGCAATTCTTCCTTCACCAGAAGACAAACATGACAAAAACCCATTTAA
GATTTTGGAAACTGTGGGCAAAGAACTCATTACTGGTGTTTTGCATGGCTTGTTGGAAAAAGATGTTCTG
AAATTGGAGGAAGCAGAAAAGAAAAAATTTTATGATGCCAAACCTGAAGACAAGCCCTGGGTCTTTCTGG
ACTCTGTGCGACAGAAACGGCAGGAGGCAGGTCAAGCCCTTGTCCAAACTTTCATTAAAACAGACAAATA
TTCCACCAGTGTAAAAGGTCCCGAGGACATGCCTGGGCAACCTGAGCCAGAAGAATCTACAGATACTCTC
AAGCTTTGTCCTCATGAAGAATTCATGAAACTGTATAATGAGAAGGCTGCAGAGATCTACCCAATAAAGG
AGAAAAAGGATCGTACTCGTCTCGCTCTCATCATATGCAATATAGAGTTCGATCATCTTCCTCCCAGGGA
TGGGGCCAAACTTGACATCGCAGGGATGAGGAGTCTACTGGAGGGCCTTGGCTACAGTGTGGATGTGAAA
GAGGACCTCACTGCTAAGGATATGGAGTCAGCGCTGAGGGCATTCGCCGCCCGCCCAGAGCACAAGTGCT
CAGACAGCACGTTCCTGGTGCTCATGTCTCACGGAATCCTGAGTGGAATCTGCGGGACTGCCTTCAGCCC
GGAAAACCCGGATGTGCTACCTTATGACACCATCTTCCAGATCTTCAACAACCGTAACTGCCTCAACCTC
AGGGACAAACCCAAGGTCATCATCATCCAGGCCTGCAGAGGTGAAAGTCTTGGGGAAGTGTGGGTCAGTG
ACTCACCAGCGGCCTCAACCAACAGCTTCTCACATCGACCTCTGCTCCTGGAGAGTGATGCCGTCCAGAA
GGTCCACATCGAGAAGGACTTCGTTGCTTTCTGCTCCTCGACCCCACATAACGTATCCTGGAGACACGTC
ACAAAGGGATCTCTCTTCATTGTACAACTCATCACATGCTTCCAAAAATATTCTTGGAGCTATCACCTCA
TAGAAGTATTTCAGAAGGTACAAAAATCATTTGAAAAACCAAATGTTAAAGCCCAGATGCCCACCATTGA
ACGAATGTCCATGACAAGACCTTTCTATCTCTTCCCTGGCAATTGAGTCGACGGTATCGATAAGCTTGAT
ATCGAATTCCGCCCCCCCCCCTAACGTTACTGGCCGAAGCCGCTTGGAATAAGGCCGGTGTGCGTTTGTC
TATATGTTATTTTCCACCATATTGCCGTCTTTTGGCAATGTGAGGGCCCGGAAACCTGGCCCTGTCTTCT
TGACGAGCATTCCTAGGGGTCTTTCCCCTCTCGCCAAAGGAATGCAAGGTCTGTTGAATGTCGTGAAGGA
AGCAGTTCCTCTGGAAGCTTCTTGAAGACAAACAACGTCTGTAGCGACCCTTTGCAGGCAGCGGAACCCC
CCACCTGGCGACAGGTGCCTCTGCGGCCAAAAGCCACGTGTATAAGATACACCTGCAAAGGCGGCACAAC
CCCAGTGCCACGTTGTGAGTTGGATAGTTGTGGAAAGAGTCAAATGGCTCTCCTCAAGCGTATTCAACAA
GGGGCTGAAGGATGCCCAGAAGGTACCCCATTGTATGGGATCTGATCTGGGGCCTCGGTGCACATGCTTT
ACATGTGTTTAGTCGAGGTTAAAAAAACGTCTAGGCCCCCCGAACCACGGGGACGTGGTTTTCCTTTGAA
AAACACGATGATAATATGGCCACAACCATGGTGAGCAAGGGCGAGGAGCTGTTCACCGGGGTGGTGCCCA
TCCTGGTCGAGCTGGACGGCGACGTAAACGGCCACAAGTTCAGCGTGTCTGGCGAGGGCGAGGGCGATGC
CACCTACGGCAAGCTGACCCTGAAGTTCATCTGCACCACCGGCAAGCTGCCCGTGCCCTGGCCCACCCTC
GTGACCACCCTGACCTACGGCGTGCAGTGCTTCAGCCGCTACCCCGACCACATGAAGCAGCACGACTTCT
TCAAGTCCGCCATGCCCGAAGGCTACGTCCAGGAGCGCACCATCTTCTTCAAGGACGACGGCAACTACAA
GACCCGCGCCGAGGTGAAGTTCGAGGGCGACACCCTGGTGAACCGCATCGAGCTGAAGGGCATCGACTTC
AAGGAGGACGGCAACATCCTGGGGCACAAGCTGGAGTACAACTACAACAGCCACAACGTCTATATCATGG
CCGACAAGCAGAAGAACGGCATCAAGGCGAACTTCAAGATCCGCCACAACATCGAGGACGGCAGCGTGCA
GCTCGCCGACCACTACCAGCAGAACACCCCCATCGGCGACGGCCCCGTGCTGCTGCCCGACAACCACTAC
CTGAGCACCCAGTCCGCCCTGAGCAAAGACCCCAACGAGAAGCGCGATCACATGGTCCTGCTGGAGTTCG
TGACCGCCGCCGGGATCACTCTCGGCATGGACGAGCTGTACAAGTAATGAATTAATTAAGAATTCGATAA
AATAAAAGATTTTATTTAGTCTCCAGAAAAAGGGGGGAATGAAAGACCCCACCTGTAGGTTTGGCAAGCT
AGCTTAAGTAACGCCATTTTGCAAGGCATGGAAAATACATAACTGAGAATAGAGAAGTTCAGATCAAGGT
TAGGAACAGAGAGACAGCAGAATATGGGCCAAACAGGATATCTGTGGTAAGCAGTTCCTGCCCCGGCTCA
GGGCCAAGAACAGATGGTCCCCAGATGCGGTCCCGCCCTCAGCAGTTTCTAGAGAACCATCAGATGTTTC
CAGGGTGCCCCAAGGACCTGAAATGACCCTGTGCCTTATTTGAACTAACCAATCAGTTCGCTTCTCGCTT
CTGTTCGCGCGCTTCTGCTCCCCGAGCTCAATAAAAGAGCCCACAACCCCTCACTCGGCGCGCCAGTCCT
CCGATAGACTGCGTCGCCCGGGTACCCGTGTATCCAATAAACCCTCTTGCAGTTGCATCCGACTTGTGGT
CTCGCTGTTCCTTGGGAGGGTCTCCTCTGAGTGATTGACTACCCGTCAGCGGGGGTCTTTCATGGGTAAC
AGTTTCTTGAAGTTGGAGAACAACATTCTGAGGGTAGGAGTCGAATATTAAGTAATCCTGACTCAATTAG
CCACTGTTTTGAATCCACATACTCCAATACTCCTGAAATAGTTCATTATGGACAGCGCAGAAAGAGCTGG
GGAGAATTGTGAAATTGTTATCCGCTCACAATTCCACACAACATACGAGCCGGAAGCATAAAGTGTAAAG
CCTGGGGTGCCTAATGAGTGAGCTAACTCACATTAATTGCGTTGCGCTCACTGCCCGCTTTCCAGTCGGG
AAACCTGTCGTGCCAGCTGCATTAATGAATCGGCCAACGCGCGGGGAGAGGCGGTTTGCGTATTGGGCGC
TCTTCCGCTTCCTCGCTCACTGACTCGCTGCGCTCGGTCGTTCGGCTGCGGCGAGCGGTATCAGCTCACT
CAAAGGCGGTAATACGGTTATCCACAGAATCAGGGGATAACGCAGGAAAGAACATGTGAGCAAAAGGCCA
GCAAAAGGCCAGGAACCGTAAAAAGGCCGCGTTGCTGGCGTTTTTCCATAGGCTCCGCCCCCCTGACGAG
CATCACAAAAATCGACGCTCAAGTCAGAGGTGGCGAAACCCGACAGGACTATAAAGATACCAGGCGTTTC
CCCCTGGAAGCTCCCTCGTGCGCTCTCCTGTTCCGACCCTGCCGCTTACCGGATACCTGTCCGCCTTTCT
CCCTTCGGGAAGCGTGGCGCTTTCTCATAGCTCACGCTGTAGGTATCTCAGTTCGGTGTAGGTCGTTCGC
TCCAAGCTGGGCTGTGTGCACGAACCCCCCGTTCAGCCCGACCGCTGCGCCTTATCCGGTAACTATCGTC
TTGAGTCCAACCCGGTAAGACACGACTTATCGCCACTGGCAGCAGCCACTGGTAACAGGATTAGCAGAGC
GAGGTATGTAGGCGGTGCTACAGAGTTCTTGAAGTGGTGGCCTAACTACGGCTACACTAGAAGAACAGTA
TTTGGTATCTGCGCTCTGCTGAAGCCAGTTACCTTCGGAAAAAGAGTTGGTAGCTCTTGATCCGGCAAAC
AAACCACCGCTGGTAGCGGTGGTTTTTTTGTTTGCAAGCAGCAGATTACGCGCAGAAAAAAAGGATCTCA
AGAAGATCCTTTGATCTTTTCTACGGGGTCTGACGCTCAGTGGAACGAAAACTCACGTTAAGGGATTTTG
GTCATGAGATTATCAAAAAGGATCTTCACCTAGATCCTTTTAAATTAAAAATGAAGTTTTAAATCAATCT
AAAGTATATATGAGTAAACTTGGTCTGACAGTTACCAATGCTTAATCAGTGAGGCACCTATCTCAGCGAT
CTGTCTATTTCGTTCATCCATAGTTGCCTGACTCCCCGTCGTGTAGATAACTACGATACGGGAGGGCTTA
CCATCTGGCCCCAGTGCTGCAATGATACCGCGAGACCCACGCTCACCGGCTCCAGATTTATCAGCAATAA
ACCAGCCAGCCGGAAGGGCCGAGCGCAGAAGTGGTCCTGCAACTTTATCCGCCTCCATCCAGTCTATTAA
TTGTTGCCGGGAAGCTAGAGTAAGTAGTTCGCCAGTTAATAGTTTGCGCAACGTTGTTGCCATTGCTACA
GGCATCGTGGTGTCACGCTCGTCGTTTGGTATGGCTTCATTCAGCTCCGGTTCCCAACGATCAAGGCGAG
TTACATGATCCCCCATGTTGTGCAAAAAAGCGGTTAGCTCCTTCGGTCCTCCGATCGTTGTCAGAAGTAA
GTTGGCCGCAGTGTTATCACTCATGGTTATGGCAGCACTGCATAATTCTCTTACTGTCATGCCATCCGTA
AGATGCTTTTCTGTGACTGGTGAGTACTCAACCAAGTCATTCTGAGAATAGTGTATGCGGCGACCGAGTT
GCTCTTGCCCGGCGTCAATACGGGATAATACCGCGCCACATAGCAGAACTTTAAAAGTGCTCATCATTGG
AAAACGTTCTTCGGGGCGAAAACTCTCAAGGATCTTACCGCTGTTGAGATCCAGTTCGATGTAACCCACT
CGTGCACCCAACTGATCTTCAGCATCTTTTACTTTCACCAGCGTTTCTGGGTGAGCAAAAACAGGAAGGC
AAAATGCCGCAAAAAAGGGAATAAGGGCGACACGGAAATGTTGAATACTCATACTCTTCCTTTTTCAATA
TTATTGAAGCATTTATCAGGGTTATTGTCTCATGAGCGGATACATATTTGAATGTATTTAGAAAAATAAA
CAAATAGGGGTTCCGCGCACATTTCCCCGAAAAGTGCCACCTGACGTCTAAGAAACCATTATTATCATGA
CATTAACCTATAAAAATAGGCGTATCACGAGGCCCTTTCGTCTCGCGCGTTTCGGTGATGACGGTGAAAA
CCTCTGACACATGCAGCTCCCGGAGACGGTCACAGCTTGTCTGTAAGCGGATGCCGGGAGCAGACAAGCC
CGTCAGGGCGCGTCAGCGGGTGTTGGCGGGTGTCGGGGCTGGCTTAACTATGCGGCATCAGAGCAGATTG
TACTGAGAGTGCACCATATGCGGTGTGAAATACCGCACAGATGCGTAAGGAGAAAATACCGCATCAGGCG
CCATTCGCCATTCAGGCTGCGCAACTGTTGGGAAGGGCGATCGGTGCGGGCCTCTTCGCTATTACGCCAG
CTGGCGAAAGGGGGATGTGCTGCAAGGCGATTAAGTTGGGTAACGCCAGGGTTTTCCCAGTCACGACGTT
GTAAAACGACGGCGCAAGGAATGGTGCATGCAAGGAGATGGCGCCCAACAGTCCCCCGGCCACGGGGCCT
GCCACCATACCCACGCCGAAACAAGCGCTCATGAGCCCGAAGTGGCGAGCCCGATCTTCCCCATCGGTGA
TGTCGGCGATATAGGCGCCAGCAACCGCACCTGTGGCGCCGGTGATGCCGGCCACGATGCGTCCGGCGTA
GAGGCGATTAGTCCAATTTGTTAAAGACAGGATATCAGTGGTCCAGGCTCTAGTTTTGACTCAACAATAT
CACCAGCTGAAGCCTATAGAGTACGAGCCATAGATAAAATAAAAGATTTTATTTAGTCTCCAGAAAAAGG
GGGGAATGAAAGACCCCACCTGTAGGTTTGGCAAGCTAGCTTAAGTAACGCCATTTTGCAAGGCATGGAA
AATACATAACTGAGAATAGAGAAGTTCAGATCAAGGTTAGGAACAGAGAGACAGCAGAATATGGGCCAAA
CAGGATATCTGTGGTAAGCAGTTCCTGCCCCGGCTCAGGGCCAAGAACAGATGGTCCCCAGATGCGGTCC
CGCCCTCAGCAGTTTCTAGAGAACCATCAGATGTTTCCAGGGTGCCCCAAGGACCTGAAATGACCCTGTG
CCTTATTTGAACTAACCAATCAGTTCGCTTCTCGCTTCTGTTCGCGCGCTTCTGCTCCCCGAGCTCAATA
AAAGAGCCCACAACCCCTCACTCGGCGCGCCAGTCCTCCGATAGACTGCGTCGCCCGGGTACCCGTATTC
CCAATAAAGCCTCTTGCTGTTTGCATCCGAATCGTGGACTCGCTGATCCTTGGGAGGGTCTCCTCAGATT
GATTGACTGCCCACCTCGGGGGTCTTTCATTTGGAGGTTCCACCGAGATTTGGAGACCCCTGCCCAGGGA
CCACCGACCCCCCCGCCGGGAGGTAAGCTGGCCAGCGGTCGTTTCGTGTCTGTCTCTGTCTTTGTGCGTG
TTTGTGCCGGCATCTAATGTTTGCGCCTGCGTCTGTACTAGTTAGCTAACTAGCTCTGTATCTGGCGGAC
CCGTGGTGGAACTGACGAGTTCTGAACACCCGGCCGCAACCCTGGGAGACGTCCCAGGGACTTTGGGGGC
CGTTTTTGTGGCCCGACCTGAGGAAGGGAGTCGATGTGGAATCCGACCCCGTCAGGATATGTGGTTCTGG
TAGGAGACGAGAACCTAAAACAGTTCCCGCCTCCGTCTGAATTTTTGCTTTCGGTTTGGAACCGAAGCCG
CGCGTCTTGTCTGCTGCAGCGCTGCAGCATCGTTCTGTGTTGTCTCTGTCTGACTGTGTTTCTGTATTTG
TCTGAAAATTAGGGCCAGACTGTTACCACTCCCTTAAGTTTGACCTTAGGTCACTGGAAAGATGTCGAGC
GGATCGCTCACAACCAGTCGGTAGATGTCAAGAAGAGACGTTGGGTTACCTTCTGCTCTGCAGAATGGCC
AACCTTTAACGTCGGATGGCCGCGAGACGGCACCTTTAACCGAGACCTCATCACCCAGGTTAAGATCAAG
GTCTTTTCACCTGGCCCGCATGGACACCCAGACCAGGTCCCCTACATCGTGACCTGGGAAGCCTTGGCTT
TTGACCCCCCTCCCTGGGTCAA
Features (pLannotate 1.2.2; 21 found; start..end, strand, type, name):
    199..528     +  CDS            CARD17: CAR17_HUMAN - Also known as INCA. Experimental evidence at protein level: Swiss-Prot protein existence level 1. Regulator of procaspase-1/CASP1 activation implicated in the regulation of the proteolytic maturation of pro-IL-1beta/IL1B and its release during inflammation. Inhibits the release of IL1B in response to LPS in monocytes. However, unlike CASP1, do not induce NF-kappa-B activation. From Homo sapiens (Human).
    532..1653    +  CDS            CASP13: CASPD_BOVIN - Experimental evidence at protein level: Swiss-Prot protein existence level 1. Involved in the activation cascade of caspases responsible for apoptosis execution. Might function by either activating some proteins required for cell death or inactivating proteins necessary for cell survival. From Bos taurus (Bovine).
   1657..1690    -  misc_feature   MCS (fragment): pBluescript multiple cloning site
   1792..2254    +  misc_feature   IRES: internal ribosome entry site (IRES) of the encephalomyocarditis virus (EMCV)
   2268..2987    +  CDS            EGFP: the original enhanced GFP (Yang et al., 1996) mammalian codon-optimized
   3049..3563    +  LTR            3' LTR: 3' long terminal repeat from murine embryonic stem cell virus
   3725..3741    -  protein_bind   lac operator: The lac repressor binds to the lac operator to inhibit transcription in E. coli. This inhibition can be relieved by adding lactose or isopropyl-β-D-thiogalactopyranoside (IPTG). lac repressor encoded by lacI
   3749..3779    -  promoter       lac promoter: promoter for the E. coli lac operon
   3794..3815    -  protein_bind   CAP binding site: CAP binding activates transcription in the presence of cAMP. E. coli catabolite activator protein
   3828..3920    -  CDS            lacI (fragment): lac repressor; lacI; The lac repressor binds to the lac operator to inhibit transcription in E. coli. This inhibition can be relieved by adding lactose or isopropyl-β-D-thiogalactopyranoside (IPTG).
   4103..4691    -  rep_origin     ori: high-copy-number ColE1/pMB1/pBR322/pUC origin of replication
   4862..5722    -  CDS            AmpR: β-lactamase; bla; confers resistance to ampicillin, carbenicillin, and related antibiotics
   5723..5827    -  promoter       AmpR promoter: bla
   5922..5957    +  CDS            rop (fragment): Rop protein, which maintains plasmids at low copy number; rop
   6059..6158    +  misc_feature   bom (fragment): basis of mobility region from pBR322
   6164..6313    -  CDS            lacZα (fragment): LacZα fragment of β-galactosidase; lacZ fragment
   6313..6514    -  CDS            TcR (fragment): tetracycline efflux protein; tet; confers resistance to tetracycline
   6515..6613    +  CDS            env (fragment): murine leukemia virus gPr80 envelope polyprotein precursor; env; proteolytically cleaved into gp70SU and p15TM subunits
   6655..7171    +  LTR            5' LTR: 5' long terminal repeat from murine embryonic stem cell virus
   7235..7576    +  misc_feature   MESV Ψ: packaging signal of murine embryonic stem cell virus
   7643..127     +  CDS            gag (truncated) (across the origin): truncated Moloney murine leukemia virus (MMLV) gag gene lacking the start codon
