[The description below was written by a language model from this plasmid's Addgene catalogue record and pLannotate feature annotations shown in this document.]
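Description:
pMSCV-IRES-GFP-harbour-seal-Caspase-1/4b is a gammaretroviral transfer plasmid built on the pMSCV-IRES-EGFP backbone, intended for stable expression of an inflammatory caspase in mammalian cells by retroviral transduction. In bacteria it is maintained through a high-copy ColE1/pUC-type origin and selected with ampicillin via the β-lactamase gene. The sequenced record is 7,932 nt. Small remnants of lac, rop, bom, tetracycline-resistance and env sequences in the backbone are cloning leftovers and are not expected to be functional.

The viral cassette is framed by murine embryonic stem cell virus 5' and 3' LTRs. The 5' LTR serves as the promoter (listed as MESV) and is followed by the MESV Ψ packaging signal and a truncated gag segment lacking its start codon. Together these allow the genomic RNA to be packaged when gag-pol and envelope functions are supplied in trans by packaging cells. Downstream, between NotI and SalI sites, lies the roughly 1.5 kb Caspase-1/4b coding sequence from the harbour seal (Phoca vitulina), carrying an N-terminal Myc tag according to the catalogue entry, although the tag is not separately annotated. The automated annotation labels this region by homology as a human CARD17-like segment followed by a bovine caspase-13-like segment. This fits a CARD prodomain joined to a caspase catalytic domain, and it does not indicate that human or bovine sequences are present. An EMCV IRES then drives translation of EGFP from the same transcript, so transduced cells can be identified or sorted by fluorescence.

The associated study concerns the evolution of inflammatory caspases and the redesign of the LPS receptor caspase-4 into an interleukin-1β converting enzyme, which suggests use in comparing caspases across species.
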