Addgene plasmid #183368: pMSCV-IRES-GFP-harbour-seal-Caspase-1/4b
Purpose: Stable expression of mammalian inflammatory caspase gene in mammalian cells by retroviral transduction
Depositing lab: Jonathan Kagan. Depositing organization: Boston Children's Hospital. Publication: Evolution-inspired redesign of the LPS receptor caspase-4 into an interleukin-1beta converting enzyme. Devant P, Cao A, Kagan JC. Sci Immunol. 2021 Aug 10;6(62). doi: 10.1126/sciimmunol.abh3567. PubMed 34734155.
Backbone
  Vector backbone: pMSCV-IRES-EGFP
  Backbone size w/o insert (bp): 6400
  Vector type: Retroviral
Growth in bacteria
  Bacterial resistance: Ampicillin, 100 μg/mL
  Growth temperature: 37°C
  Growth strain: NEB Stable
  Copy number: High Copy
Gene/Insert
  Gene/Insert name: Caspase-1/4b
  Species: Phoca vitulina
  Insert size (bp): 1500
  Promoter: MESV
  Tag / fusion protein: Myc (N terminal on insert)
  Cloning method: Restriction Enzyme; 5′ cloning site NotI (not destroyed); 3′ cloning site SalI (not destroyed)
  Sequencing primers: 5′ MSCV-fwd; 3′ MSCV-rev
Terms and licenses: Academic/Nonprofit Terms; Industry Terms: Not Available to Industry
How to cite: pMSCV-IRES-GFP-harbour-seal-Caspase-1/4b was a gift from Jonathan Kagan (Addgene plasmid # 183368 ; http://n2t.net/addgene:183368 ; RRID:Addgene_183368)
